>Addgene plasmid #171743 | pαH-S-GSAS-D614G-deltaFV | addgene full sequence | sequence record 337714 | Addgene NGS Result
GGTCGACATTGATTATTGACTAGTTATTAATAGTAATCAATTACGGGGTCATTAGTTCATAGCCCATATA
TGGAGTTCCGCGTTACATAACTTACGGTAAATGGCCCGCCTGGCTGACCGCCCAACGACCCCCGCCCATT
GACGTCAATAATGACGTATGTTCCCATAGTAACGCCAATAGGGACTTTCCATTGACGTCAATGGGTGGAG
TATTTACGGTAAACTGCCCACTTGGCAGTACATCAAGTGTATCATATGCCAAGTACGCCCCCTATTGACG
TCAATGACGGTAAATGGCCCGCCTGGCATTATGCCCAGTACATGACCTTATGGGACTTTCCTACTTGGCA
GTACATCTACGTATTAGTCATCGCTATTACCATGGTCGAGGTGAGCCCCACGTTCTGCTTCACTCTCCCC
ATCTCCCCCCCCTCCCCACCCCCAATTTTGTATTTATTTATTTTTTAATTATTTTGTGCAGCGATGGGGG
CGGGGGGGGGGGGGGNCGCGCGCCRGGSGGGGSGGGGSGGGGSGRGGGGSGGGGSGGGGSGAGGCGGAGA
GGTGCGGCGGCAGCCAATCAGAGCGGCGCGCTCCGAAAGTTTCCTTTTATGGCGAGGCGGCGGCGGCGGC
GGCCCTATAAAAAGCGAAGCGCGCGGCGGGCGGGAGTCGCTGCGCGCTGCCTTCGCCCCGTGCCCCGCTC
CGCCGCCGCCTCGCGCCGCCCGCCCCGGCTCTGACTGACCGCGTTACTCCCACAGGTGAGCGGGCGGGAC
GGCCCTTCTCCTCCGGGCTGTAATTAGCGCTTGGTTTAATGACGGCTTGTTTCTTTTCTGTGGCTGCGTG
AAAGCCTTGAGGGGCTCCGGGAGGGCCCTTTGTGCGGGGGGAGCGGCTCGGGGGGTGCGTGCGTGTGTGT
GTGCGTGGGGAGCGCCGCGTGCGGCTCCGCGCTGCCCGGCGGCTGTGAGCGCTGCGGGCGCGGCGCGGGG
CTTTGTGCGCTCCGCAGTGTGCGCGAGGGGAGCGCGGCCGGGGGCGGTGCCCCGCGGTGCGGGGGGGGCT
GCGAGGGGAACAAAGGCTGCGTGCGGGGTGTGTGCGTGGGGGGGTGAGCAGGGGGTGTGGGCGCGTCGGT
CGGGCTGCAACCCCCCCTGCACCCCCCTCCCCGAGTTGCTGAGCACGGCCCGGCTTCGGGTGCGGGGCTC
CGTACGGGGCGTGGCGCGGGGCTCGCCGTGCCGGGCGGGGGGTGGCGGCAGGTGGGGGTGCCGGGCGGGG
CGGGGCCGCCTCGGGCCGGGGAGGGCTCGGGGGAGGGGCGCGGCGGCCCCCGGAGCGCCGGCGGCTGTCG
AGGCGCGGCGAGCCGCAGCCATTGCCTTTTATGGTAATCGTGCGAGAGGGCGCAGGGACTTCCTTTGTCC
CAAATCTGTGCGGAGCCGAAATCTGGGAGGCGCCGCCGCACCCCCTCTAGCGGGCGCGGGGCGAAGCGGT
GCGGCGCCGGCAGGAAGGAAATGGGCGGGGAGGGCCTTCGTGCGTCGCCGCGCCGCCGTCCCCTTCTCCC
TCTCCAGCCTCGGGGCTGTCCGCGGGGGGACGGCTGCCTTCGGGGGGGACGGGGCAGGGCGGGGTTCGGC
TTCTGGCGTGTGACCGGCGGCTCTAGCGCCTCTGCTAACCATGTTCATGCCTTCTTCTTTTTCCTACAGC
TCCTGGGCAACGTGCTGGTTGTTGTGCTGTCTCATCATTTTGGCAAAGAATTGCGGCCGTCTCAGGCCGA
GTTCGGTACCGCCACCATGTTCGTGTTCCTGGTGCTCCTGCCTCTGGTGAGCAGCCAGTGCGTGAACCTG
ACCACCCGAACCCAGCTCCCACCAGCCTACACCAACAGCTTTACACGGGGCGTGTACTACCCTGACAAGG
TGTTCAGATCTAGCGTCCTGCACAGCACTCAGGACCTCTTCCTGCCGTTCTTCAGCAACGTGACATGGTT
CCACGCCATCAGCGGCACAAACGGAACCAAGCGGTTTGATAACCCCGTCCTGCCATTCAATGATGGAGTT
TACTTCGCCAGTACCGAGAAGAGTAACATCATCCGGGGCTGGATCTTCGGCACCACCCTGGATAGCAAAA
CACAGAGCCTCCTGATCGTGAACAATGCCACGAACGTCGTGATCAAGGTGTGCGAGTTCCAGTTTTGCAA
TGATCCTTTCCTGGGTGTGTACTACCACAAGAACAACAAGAGCTGGATGGAAAGCGAGTTCAGAGTCTAC
AGCAGCGCCAACAACTGCACATTCGAGTACGTCTCTCAGCCTTTTCTGATGGACCTTGAGGGGAAACAAG
GCAACTTCAAGAACCTGAGAGAATTCGTGTTCAAGAACATCGACGGCTACTTCAAAATCTACTCCAAGCA
CACACCCATCAACCTGGTCCGGGACCTCCCTCAGGGCTTCAGCGCCCTGGAACCCCTGGTCGACCTGCCC
ATAGGCATCAACATAACGCGGTTCCAAACCCTGCTGGCCCTGCATAGATCCTACCTGACTCCTGGCGACA
GCAGCAGCGGATGGACCGCCGGAGCTGCAGCCTACTATGTGGGCTACCTGCAACCTAGAACCTTCCTGCT
GAAGTACAACGAGAACGGCACAATCACAGACGCCGTCGACTGCGCCCTGGACCCTCTCTCTGAGACAAAG
TGCACCCTGAAGTCCTTCACCGTGGAAAAGGGCATCTACCAGACCAGCAACTTCCGGGTGCAGCCTACAG
AGAGCATCGTGCGATTTCCAAACATTACCAACCTCTGCCCCTTCGGCGAGGTGTTTAACGCCACAAGATT
TGCCTCCGTTTACGCCTGGAATAGAAAGAGAATCAGCAATTGTGTGGCCGACTACTCCGTGCTGTATAAC
AGCGCCTCTTTCAGCACCTTCAAGTGCTACGGCGTTTCCCCAACAAAGCTGAATGACCTGTGCTTCACCA
ACGTGTACGCCGACTCCTTCGTAATTAGAGGCGATGAGGTGCGGCAGATCGCACCAGGCCAGACCGGTAA
GATCGCTGACTACAACTATAAGCTGCCTGATGATTTTACAGGCTGCGTGATCGCCTGGAACTCTAACAAC
CTGGATAGCAAGGTGGGCGGCAACTACAACTACCTGTTCCGGCTGTTTCGCAAGTCTAACCTGAAACCTT
TCGAGAGAGACATCTCCACAGAGATCTACCAGGCCGGTTCTACACCTTGTAACGGGGTGGAAGGCTTCAA
CTGTTACTTCCCTCTGCAAAGCTACGGCTTCCAGCCTACCAATGGAGTCGGCTACCAGCCATACCGGGTG
GTCGTGCTGTCCTTCGAGTTACTCCACGCCCCCGCCACCGTCTGCGGTCCTAAGAAGTCCACCAATCTGG
TTAAGAACAAATGCGTGAACTTCAACTTCAACGGCCTGACCGGGACCGGCGTGCTGACCGAAAGCAACAA
AAAGTTCCTCCCCTTCCAGCAGTTCGGCCGTGATATCGCTGACACCACAGATGCCGTCAGAGATCCACAG
ACCCTGGAAATCCTGGATATTACACCCTGCTCCTTCGGAGGAGTTTCTGTGATCACCCCCGGGACCAATA
CCAGCAACCAGGTGGCTGTGCTGTACCAAGGTGTTAACTGCACCGAGGTTCCTGTGGCCATCCACGCCGA
TCAGCTGACACCTACTTGGAGAGTGTACTCCACTGGCTCCAATGTGTTCCAGACCAGGGCCGGATGTCTG
ATCGGCGCCGAGCACGTGAATAACAGTTACGAGTGCGACATCCCTATCGGCGCCGGCATCTGTGCCAGCT
ACCAGACCCAGACAAACAGCCCTGGGTCTGCTTCCTCTGTAGCTAGCCAGAGCGTCATCGCCTACACCAT
GAGCCTGGGCGCAGAGAACAGCGTGGCCTATTCCAACAACTCTATCGCCATTCCCACCAACTTTACAATT
AGCGTCACAACAGAGATCCTGCCCGTGAGCATGACCAAGACCAGCGTGGACTGTACAATGTACATCTGTG
GCGACAGCACTGAATGCAGCAACCTGCTGCTGCAATACGGCTCCTTTTGCACCCAACTGAACCGGGCGCT
GACCGGAATCGCCGTGGAACAGGACAAAAATACCCAGGAGGTGTTCGCCCAAGTGAAGCAGATCTACAAG
ACCCCACCTATCAAGGACTTCGGCGGCTTTAACTTTAGCCAGATTCTCCCTGATCCTTCTAAGCCTAGCA
AGCGGAGCTTTATCGAGGATCTGCTGTTCAACAAGGTCACCCTGGCCGATGCCGGCTTTATCAAACAGTA
TGGCGATTGCCTGGGCGACATAGCCGCCAGAGATCTGATCTGCGCCCAGAAATTCAACGGCCTGACAGTT
CTCCCACCTCTGCTGACCGACGAGATGATCGCTCAGTACACCTCTGCCCTGCTGGCTGGCACCATCACAT
CTGGGTGGACATTTGGCGCCGGCGCCGCCCTGCAGATCCCCTTTGCCATGCAGATGGCCTATAGATTCAA
CGGAATCGGCGTGACCCAGAACGTGCTGTATGAAAACCAGAAGCTGATCGCTAACCAGTTCAATTCTGCC
ATCGGCAAGATCCAGGACTCCCTCTCCTCTACCGCCAGCGCCCTGGGCAAACTGCAGGACGTGGTGAATC
AGAACGCCCAAGCCCTGAACACCCTGGTGAAGCAGCTCAGCAGCAATTTTGGCGCCATCAGCTCTGTGCT
GAACGATATCCTGTCTAGACTGGACAAGGTGGAAGCCGAAGTCCAGATCGATAGACTGATCACAGGCAGA
CTGCAGTCCCTGCAAACCTACGTGACCCAACAGCTGATCAGGGCCGCTGAAATAAGAGCCAGCGCCAATC
TCGCCGCTACCAAGATGTCCGAGTGTGTGCTGGGACAGTCTAAACGCGTTGACTTCTGCGGCAAAGGCTA
TCACCTGATGAGCTTCCCCCAGAGCGCGCCGCACGGCGTGGTGTTCCTGCATGTGACATACGTGCCTGCC
CAAGAGAAGAATTTCACAACCGCCCCTGCCATCTGCCACGACGGCAAGGCCCACTTCCCAAGAGAGGGCG
TTTTCGTTTCCAATGGCACACACTGGTTCGTGACACAAAGAAACTTCTACGAACCCCAGATTATCACCAC
CGACAACACCTTCGTGAGTGGCAATTGTGACGTGGTCATCGGAATCGTGAACAACACAGTGTACGACCCT
CTGCAACCTGAGCTGGACTCTTTTAAGGAAGAGCTGGACAAGTACTTTAAAAACCACACCAGCCCCGATG
TGGACCTGGGCGACATCAGTGGCATTAACGCCAGCGTGGTGAACATCCAAAAGGAAATCGACAGACTGAA
CGAGGTGGCCAAGAACCTGAACGAGTCCCTGATCGACCTGCAGGAGCTCGGCAAATACGAGCAGGGATCC
GGATACATCCCCGAGGCCCCCAGAGATGGCCAGGCCTACGTGCGGAAGGACGGCGAGTGGGTACTGCTGA
GCACATTCCTGGGCAGATCCCTGGAGGTGCTGTTCCAGGGCCCAGGCCATCACCACCATCACCACCATCA
TAGCGCCTGGTCCCACCCCCAGTTCGAGAAGGGCGGCGGTAGTGGAGGGGGCGGATCTGGCGGCTCAGCT
TGGAGCCACCCCCAGTTCGAAAAGTGATAATGACTCGAGCGATAATTCACTCCTCAGGTGCAGGCTGCCT
ATCAGAAGGTGGTGGCTGGTGTGGCCAATGCCCTGGCTCACAAATACCACTGAGATCTTTTTCCCTCTGC
CAAAAATTATGGGGACATCATGAAGCCCCTTGAGCATCTGACTTCTGGCTAATAAAGGAAATTTATTTTC
ATTGCAATAGTGTGTTGGAATTTTTTGTGTCTCTCACTCGGAAGGACATATGGGAGGGCAAATCATTTAA
AACATCAGAATGAGTATTTGGTTTAGAGTTTGGCAACATATGCCCATATGCTGGCTGCCATGAACAAAGG
TTGGCTATAAAGAGGTCATCAGTATATGAAACAGCCCCCTGCTGTCCATTCCTTATTCCATAGAAAAGCC
TTGACTTGAGGTTAGATTTTTTTTATATTTTGTTTTGTGTTATTTTTTTCTTTAACATCCCTAAAATTTT
CCTTACATGTTTTACTAGCCAGATTTTTCCTCCTCTCCTGACTACTCCCAGTCATAGCTGTCCCTCTTCT
CTTATGGAGATCCCTCGACCTGCAGCCCAAGCTTGGCGTAATCATGGTCATAGCTGTTTCCTGTGTGAAA
TTGTTATCCGCTCACAATTCCACACAACATACGAGCCGGAAGCATAAAGTGTAAAGCCTGGGGTGCCTAA
TGAGTGAGCTAACTCACATTAATTGCGTTGCGCTCACTGCCCGCTTTCCAGTCGGGAAACCTGTCGTGCC
AGCGGATCGATCCGCTGCATTAATGAATCGGCCAACGCGCGGGGAGAGGCGGTTTGCGTATTGGGCGCTC
TTCCGCTTCCTCGCTCACTGACTCGCTGCGCTCGGTCGTTCGGCTGCGGCGAGCGGTATCAGCTCACTCA
AAGGCGGTAATACGGTTATCCACAGAATCAGGGGATAACGCAGGAAAGAACATGTGAGCAAAAGGCCAGC
AAAAGGCCAGGAACCGTAAAAAGGCCGCGTTGCTGGCGTTTTTCCATAGGCTCCGCCCCCCTGACGAGCA
TCACAAAAATCGACGCTCAAGTCAGAGGTGGCGAAACCCGACAGGACTATAAAGATACCAGGCGTTTCCC
CCTGGAAGCTCCCTCGTGCGCTCTCCTGTTCCGACCCTGCCGCTTACCGGATACCTGTCCGCCTTTCTCC
CTTCGGGAAGCGTGGCGCTTTCTCATAGCTCACGCTGTAGGTATCTCAGTTCGGTGTAGGTCGTTCGCTC
CAAGCTGGGCTGTGTGCACGAACCCCCCGTTCAGCCCGACCGCTGCGCCTTATCCGGTAACTATCGTCTT
GAGTCCAACCCGGTAAGACACGACTTATCGCCACTGGCAGCAGCCACTGGTAACAGGATTAGCAGAGCGA
GGTATGTAGGCGGTGCTACAGAGTTCTTGAAGTGGTGGCCTAACTACGGCTACACTAGAAGAACAGTATT
TGGTATCTGCGCTCTGCTGAAGCCAGTTACCTTCGGAAAAAGAGTTGGTAGCTCTTGATCCGGCAAACAA
ACCACCGCTGGTAGCGGTGGTTTTTTTGTTTGCAAGCAGCAGATTACGCGCAGAAAAAAAGGATCTCAAG
AAGATCCTTTGATCTTTTCTACGGGGTCTGACGCTCAGTGGAACGAAAACTCACGTTAAGGGATTTTGGT
CATGAGATTATCAAAAAGGATCTTCACCTAGATCCTTTTAAATTAAAAATGAAGTTTTAAATCAATCTAA
AGTATATATGAGTAAACTTGGTCTGACAGTTACCAATGCTTAATCAGTGAGGCACCTATCTCAGCGATCT
GTCTATTTCGTTCATCCATAGTTGCCTGACTCCCCGTCGTGTAGATAACTACGATACGGGAGGGCTTACC
ATCTGGCCCCAGTGCTGCAATGATACCGCGAGACCCACGCTCACCGGCTCCAGATTTATCAGCAATAAAC
CAGCCAGCCGGAAGGGCCGAGCGCAGAAGTGGTCCTGCAACTTTATCCGCCTCCATCCAGTCTATTAATT
GTTGCCGGGAAGCTAGAGTAAGTAGTTCGCCAGTTAATAGTTTGCGCAACGTTGTTGCCATTGCTACAGG
CATCGTGGTGTCACGCTCGTCGTTTGGTATGGCTTCATTCAGCTCCGGTTCCCAACGATCAAGGCGAGTT
ACATGATCCCCCATGTTGTGCAAAAAAGCGGTTAGCTCCTTCGGTCCTCCGATCGTTGTCAGAAGTAAGT
TGGCCGCAGTGTTATCACTCATGGTTATGGCAGCACTGCATAATTCTCTTACTGTCATGCCATCCGTAAG
ATGCTTTTCTGTGACTGGTGAGTACTCAACCAAGTCATTCTGAGAATAGTGTATGCGGCGACCGAGTTGC
TCTTGCCCGGCGTCAATACGGGATAATACCGCGCCACATAGCAGAACTTTAAAAGTGCTCATCATTGGAA
AACGTTCTTCGGGGCGAAAACTCTCAAGGATCTTACCGCTGTTGAGATCCAGTTCGATGTAACCCACTCG
TGCACCCAACTGATCTTCAGCATCTTTTACTTTCACCAGCGTTTCTGGGTGAGCAAAAACAGGAAGGCAA
AATGCCGCAAAAAAGGGAATAAGGGCGACACGGAAATGTTGAATACTCATACTCTTCCTTTTTCAATATT
ATTGAAGCATTTATCAGGGTTATTGTCTCATGAGCGGATACATATTTGAATGTATTTAGAAAAATAAACA
AATAGGGGTTCCGCGCACATTTCCCCGAAAAGTGCCACCTG
Features (pLannotate 1.2.2; 15 found; start..end, strand, type, name):
      5..384     +  enhancer       CMV enhancer: human cytomegalovirus immediate early enhancer
    386..662     +  promoter       chicken β-actin promoter: No description available
    663..1679    +  intron         chimeric intron: chimera between introns from chicken β-actin and rabbit β-globin
   1677..1754    +  CDS            HBBC_AMMLE (fragment): Experimental evidence at protein level: Swiss-Prot protein existence level 1. Involved in oxygen transport from the lung to the various peripheral tissues. From Ammotragus lervia (Barbary sheep) (Antilope lervia).
   1767..5384    +  CDS            S (fragment): SPIKE_SARS2 - Experimental evidence at protein level: Swiss-Prot protein existence level 1. [Spike glycoprotein]: May down-regulate host tetherin (BST2) by lysosomal degradation, thereby counteracting its antiviral activity. From Severe acute respiratory syndrome coronavirus 2 (2019-nCoV) (SARS-CoV-2).
   5601..5624    +  CDS            Strep-Tag II: peptide that binds Strep-Tactin®, an engineered form of streptavidin
   5646..5720    +  CDS            HBB (fragment): HBB_PONPY - Experimental evidence at transcript level: Swiss-Prot protein existence level 2. Involved in oxygen transport from the lung to the various peripheral tissues. From Pongo pygmaeus (Bornean orangutan).
   5791..5846    +  polyA_signal   β-globin poly(A) signal: rabbit β-globin polyadenylation signal (Gil and Proudfoot, 1987)
   6231..6247    -  protein_bind   lac operator: The lac repressor binds to the lac operator to inhibit transcription in E. coli. This inhibition can be relieved by adding lactose or isopropyl-β-D-thiogalactopyranoside (IPTG). lac repressor encoded by lacI
   6255..6285    -  promoter       lac promoter: promoter for the E. coli lac operon
   6300..6321    -  protein_bind   CAP binding site: CAP binding activates transcription in the presence of cAMP. E. coli catabolite activator protein
   6337..6438    -  CDS            lacI (fragment): LACI_ECOLI - Experimental evidence at protein level: Swiss-Prot protein existence level 1. Repressor of the lactose operon. Binds allolactose as an inducer. From Escherichia coli (strain K12).
   6621..7209    -  rep_origin     ori: high-copy-number ColE1/pMB1/pBR322/pUC origin of replication
   7380..8240    -  CDS            AmpR: β-lactamase; bla; confers resistance to ampicillin, carbenicillin, and related antibiotics
   8241..8345    -  promoter       AmpR promoter: bla
