[The description below was written by a language model from this plasmid's Addgene catalogue record and pLannotate feature annotations shown in this document.]
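Description:
pαH-S-GSAS-D614G-deltaFV is a mammalian expression plasmid built on the pαH backbone for producing a soluble SARS-CoV-2 spike ectodomain that carries the mutations of the mink-associated (cluster 5) variant. It is maintained in E. coli as a high-copy plasmid through a ColE1/pUC-type origin and selected with ampicillin via the β-lactamase gene and its own promoter. Residual lac promoter, operator, CAP-site and lacI fragments in the backbone appear to be cloning-vector remnants with no stated role in expression.

The annotated full sequence (8,371 nt) shows the spike coding region driven by a CAG-type arrangement: the CMV immediate-early enhancer, the chicken β-actin promoter and a chimeric β-actin/β-globin intron, with a rabbit β-globin polyadenylation signal downstream. The short haemoglobin "CDS fragments" flagged on either side of the insert most likely reflect β-globin-derived sequences belonging to the intron and 3′ region rather than expressed proteins. The 3,618 bp insert encodes spike residues 1–1208, lacking the transmembrane and cytoplasmic regions. The furin cleavage site RRAR (682–685) is replaced by GSAS to prevent S1/S2 processing. The insert also carries D614G together with the 69–70 deletion, Y453F and I692V.

According to the record, the backbone supplies a C-terminal HRV3C protease site, an 8×His tag and a tandem Strep-Tag II, allowing affinity purification and tag removal; the automated annotation picked up only one Strep-Tag II. The roughly 200 nt between the spike coding region and that tag are unannotated. The construct is intended for transient expression of the variant spike in mammalian cells, and the associated work examined how natural mutations affect spike structure, conformation and antigenicity.
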