Addgene plasmid #171743: pαH-S-GSAS-D614G-deltaFV
Purpose: Mammalian expression of SARS-CoV-2 Spike protein mink variant (S-GSAS-D614G-deltaFV variant)
Depositing lab: Priyamvada Acharya. Depositing organization: Duke University. Publication: Effect of natural mutations of SARS-CoV-2 on spike structure, conformation, and antigenicity. Gobeil SM, Janowska K, McDowell S, Mansouri K, Parks R, Stalls V, Kopp MF, Manne K, Li D, Wiehe K, Saunders KO, Edwards RJ, Korber B, Haynes BF, Henderson R, Acharya P. Science. 2021 Jun 24. pii: science.abi6226. doi: 10.1126/science.abi6226. PubMed 34168071.
Backbone
  Vector backbone: pαH
  Backbone size w/o insert (bp): 4746
  Vector type: Mammalian Expression
Growth in bacteria
  Bacterial resistance: Ampicillin, 100 μg/mL
  Growth temperature: 37°C
  Growth strain: DH5alpha
  Copy number: High Copy
Gene/Insert
  Gene/Insert name: Spike (S-GSAS-D614G-deltaFV variant) (alt name: Mink (cluster 5 associated) SARS-CoV-2 spike variant)
  Species: Severe acute respiratory syndrome coronavirus 2
  Insert size (bp): 3618
  Mutation: Ectodomain (AAs 1-1208); 682-685 (furin site = RRAR) replaced with GSAS; D614G mutation; 69-70del; Y453F; I692V
  Entrez Gene: S (a.k.a. GU280_gp02, spike glycoprotein)
  Tag / fusion protein: HRV3C cleavage site, 8X His tag, 2X Strep-Tag II (C terminal on backbone)
  Cloning method: Gibson Cloning
  Sequencing primers: 5′ n/a
Resource information
  A portion of this plasmid was derived from a plasmid made by: Jason McLellan
Terms and licenses: Academic/Nonprofit Terms; Industry Terms: Not Available to Industry
Depositor comments: Please visit https://www.biorxiv.org/content/10.1101/2021.03.11.435037v2 for bioRxiv preprint.
How to cite: pαH-S-GSAS-D614G-deltaFV was a gift from Priyamvada Acharya (Addgene plasmid # 171743 ; http://n2t.net/addgene:171743 ; RRID:Addgene_171743)
